Addgene plasmid #14026: pSLAX13 Flag (CT#231)
Purpose: (Empty Backbone)
Depositing lab: Cliff Tabin. Depositing organization: Harvard Medical School. Publication: Targeted gene misexpression in chick limb buds using avian replication-competent retroviruses. Logan M, Tabin C. Methods. 1998 Apr . 14(4):407-20. 10.1006/meth.1998.0595 PubMed 9608511.
Backbone
  Vector backbone: pSLAX13
  Backbone size (bp): 3000
  Vector type: Bacterial Expression
Growth in bacteria
  Bacterial resistance: Ampicillin, 100 μg/mL
  Growth temperature: 37°C
  Growth strain: DH5alpha
  Copy number: High Copy
Gene/Insert
  Gene/Insert name: None
  Tag / fusion protein: Flag
  Cloning method: Restriction Enzyme
  Sequencing primers: 5′ T3; 3′ T7
Terms and licenses: Academic/Nonprofit Terms; Industry Terms: Not Available to Industry
Depositor comments: pSlax13 is a convenient entry vector for cloning into the pRCAS BP vectors. Clone your gene into pSlax13, then cut with ClaI to move your gene into pRCAS BP. pSlax13 has the advantage of allowing all the cloning steps to be carried out in a relatively small, high copy number vector. pSlax13 was constructed by placing a ClaI adapter fragment into a Bluescript derivative. See author's map for information on the multiple cloning site. For more information on the RCAS system, visit http://home.ncifcrf.gov/hivdrp/RCAS/index.html
How to cite: pSLAX13 Flag (CT#231) was a gift from Cliff Tabin (Addgene plasmid # 14026 ; http://n2t.net/addgene:14026 ; RRID:Addgene_14026)
