[The description below was written by a language model from this plasmid's Addgene catalogue record.]
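Description:
pSLAX13 Flag is an empty shuttle (adapter) plasmid of about 3 kb, catalogued as a bacterial vector and built on pSLAX13, which was made by inserting a ClaI adapter fragment into a Bluescript derivative. It is maintained in E. coli at high copy number under ampicillin selection. No feature table accompanies the record, so the origin of replication, any promoter elements and the exact layout of the multiple cloning site are not stated. The listed T3 and T7 sequencing primers, which flank the cloning region, are consistent with the Bluescript ancestry.

The plasmid carries no insert. Its distinguishing feature is a Flag epitope tag, so a coding sequence cloned by restriction enzymes into the polylinker can be produced as a Flag-tagged fusion. The record does not say whether the tag lies at the N- or C-terminal end, nor which reading frame is required.

The construct serves as an entry vector for the RCAS system of avian replication-competent retroviruses. A gene of interest is first assembled and manipulated in this small, high-copy plasmid, then excised as a ClaI fragment and transferred into the much larger pRCAS BP proviral vectors. This keeps the routine cloning steps out of the retroviral backbone, which is harder to work with. The associated publication describes using such viruses for targeted gene misexpression in chick limb buds. The Flag version would allow the misexpressed protein to be detected with anti-Flag antibodies.
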