>Addgene plasmid #14026 | pSLAX13 Flag (CT#231) | addgene partial sequence | sequence record 20195 | 14026 with M13pUC-fwd
TACGACTCACTATAGGGCGAATTGGGTACCGGGCCCCCCCTCGATCGAGGTCGACGGTATCGATTCTAGA
CTGCAGTTAGGATCCCTTGTCATCGTCGTCCTTGTAGTCGCTAGCGGAATTCGTAATCATGGCCATGGTG
GTCGGCTGCACGTCCCAGCTACCGCCTGGCCACAGTGGTCTAGAATCGATGAGCTCCAGCTTTTGTTCCC
TTTAGTGAGGGTTAATTTCGAGCTTGGCGTAATCATGGTCATAGCTGTTTCCTGTGTGAAATTGTTATCC
GCTCACAATTCCACACAACATACGAGCCGGAAGCATAAAGTGTAAAGCCTGGGGTGCCTAATGAGTGAGC
TAACTCACATTAATTGCGTTGCGCTCACTGCCCGCTTTCCAGTCGGGAAACCTGTCGTGCCAGCTGCATT
AATGAATCGGCCAACGCGCGGGGAGAGGCGGTTTGCGTATTGGGCGCTCTTCCGCTTCCTCGCTCACTGA
CTCGCTGCGCTCGGTCGTTCGGCTGCGGCGAGCGGTATCAGCTCACTCAAAGGCGGTAATACGGTTATCC
ACAGAATCAGGGGATAACGCAGAAAGAACATGTGAGCAAAAGCCAGCAAAAGGCCA
